>Addgene plasmid #242478 | pAAV-CAG-FLEx-tdT-P2A-Mxra8 | addgene full sequence | sequence record 486663 | Addgene NGS Result
GCTGCGCGCTCGCTCGCTCACTGAGGCCGCCCGGGCAAAGCCCGGGCGTCGGGCGACCTTTGGTCGCCCG
GCCTCAGTGAGCGAGCGAGCGCGCAGAGAGGGAGTGGCCAACTCCATCACTAGGGGTTCCTTGTAGTTAA
TGATTAACCCGCCATGCTACTTATCTACGTAGCCATGCTCTAGGAAGAGTACCATTGACGTCAATAATGA
CGTATGTTCCCATAGTAACGCCAATAGGGACTTTCCATTGACGTCAATGGGTGGAGTATTTACGGTAAAC
TGCCCACTTGGCAGTACATCAAGTGTATCATATGCCAAGTACGCCCCCTATTGACGTCAATGACGGTAAA
TGGCCCGCCTGGCATTATGCCCAGTACATGACCTTATGGGACTTTCCTACTTGGCAGTACATCTACGTAT
TAGTCATCGCTATTACCATGGTCGAGGTGAGCCCCACGTTCTGCTTCACTCTCCCCATCTCCCCCCCCTC
CCCACCCCCAATTTTGTATTTATTTATTTTTTAATTATTTTGTGCAGCGATGGGGGCGGGGGGGGGGGGG
GGGCGCGCCAGGCGGGGCGGGGCGGGGCGAGGGGCGGGGCGGGGCGAGGCGGAGAGGTGCGGCGGCAGCC
AATCAGAGCGGCGCGCTCCGAAAGTTTCCTTTTATGGCGAGGCGGCGGCGGCGGCGGCCCTATAAAAAGC
GAAGCGCGCGGCGGGCGGGAGTCGCTGCGCGCTGCCTTCGCCCCGTGCCCCGCTCCGCCGCCGCCTCGCG
CCGCCCGCCCCGGCTCTGACTGACCGCGTTACTCCCACAGGTGAGCGGGCGGGACGGCCCTTCTCCTCCG
GGCTGTAATTAGCGCTTGGTTTAATGACGGCTTGTTTCTTTTCTGTGGCTGCGTGAAAGCCTTGAGGGGC
TCCGGGAGGGCCCTTTGTGCGGGGGGAGCGGCTCGGGGCTGTCCGCGGGGGGACGGCTGCCTTCGGGGGG
GACGGGGCAGGGCGGGGTTCGGCTTCTGGCGTGTGACCGGCGGCTCTAGAGCCTCTGCTAACCATGTTCA
TGCCTTCTTCTTTTTCCTACAGCTCCTGGGCAACGTGCTGGTTATTGTGCTGTCTCATCATTTTGGCAAA
GAATTGCTAGCACGCGTGGACGGTACCCTTCAGGTCGACGTCGATAACTTCGTATAGCATACATTATACG
AAGTTATCCGAATCGCAATAACTTCGTATAGGATACTTTATACGAAGTTATTTGGCGCGCCGCTAGCTTA
CTTGCAGTATTCTTTTCGAAACTCCTTGTCCAAATCCACATCTTTGGCGGGCAATGGTGAGTGAGCCAAC
TCAGCCCTCTCTTTAAGAATGTTATTTTTGTAATCAAGTTGTATGTCCTCGGTTCTATAAGGAGCTTGAT
CGCGAGTGGCAACGGCGAATTCGACCATGTTGACATCCTTACCCTTACTCTTCCCGGCCTTTTTGTCGGA
GGTCTTACAACCCCCAGAGTGTCGATATCTTGTAGCAAGAACAACAGTTATCAGAAGCAGGATGAAAAGC
AGCAGAGTAGCGAGCACGTACCCGAGCTGCTGAAAGAAGTGAGTATGGTCCTCAGGAACAATGACATTTA
TGATAGAATGTCCTCTGGTGAGAGTAGGGTCTGGACTGGGTGCTGAGCTGTGCCCTGATCCATTACCTGG
TGAGGCTCTGGCTGGTGGCTCAAAGGCTGGCTCTGTGACCTGGAGGTGGAAGACTCTGCGCTCATGAAGA
CCGCAGTAGTGGTGGTGGAGATGGCAACTATAGATCCCCTCGTCTGCTCGTTCGAGTTCATCGATTCTAA
GGCTGAAGTCGCCTCGTGCAAAAGCATTTGTATTGACACTTACCCTGTCTCGGAGGAAGGGAGGTCCGTA
AGCCCTCCGCTCGCCACTTGCGTAGAGATCCAAAAGCCTATCGGCTCGATCGTGTGAGACGCCTGGCAAC
TGTCTGTCCCAATGTACAACTTGTTGGGCCTCTTCCAAATGGCGATCTGTCCAAACGTGGGCTCGATTGA
TACATGTCATCAGGGCTGGAGCACCGTGTGCGACTACCAAGACCTCCTTTTCGCCATCCCAATAAGCTCG
GCTAAGGAGGGGATCTTCGGTAACTTCAAGGCGGACTGCAAGAGATTCGTCAAGGTGGCAGTAGTGATGA
TGCAGGTTACATGTATAAACCCCCTCATCTCCTCTATCCACTGCCCTTATCAAGAGAGAGAAATTTCCGT
CATGGAATGCGGAGGGACTGAGGAGCAGCCGATCCCGGTCTCGTGGTTCGTACACCCGTTGTTCCCCTGC
ACTGTACATATCAACAAGCCTTCGCCTTTGGCTCCCAGGACCACCTGACAAATCCCAATGGACTACCCTT
TGGCGGTCGTGCAACCTGTCTTGGGTCCAAACCATTCGGGGGGATTGACAGCGAAGGACTGCTTGTGTAC
CGGCTGCCAAAGAAACCACACTTTCGGAGACCAATGAAGAGGATGCTGCTGCTGTCCCGGAAGGACCTGA
GGATCCTCCATCGAGCTTGTCATCGTCGTCCTTGTAGTCCATAGCATACAAGCCGGTCAGTGAGACAAGC
ACCAGAAAGACTAGGGTCACCGAGCGAGCCATTGGCCCAGGATTCTCTTCGACATCTCCTGCTTGTTTCA
ACAGGGAGAAGTTAGTGGCTCCGCTTCCCTTGTACAGCTCGTCCATGCCGTACAGAAACAGATGGTGCCT
CCCCTCGCTCCGCTCATACTGCTCCACAATGGTGTAGTCTTCGTTATGGCTAGTAATATCCAGCTTTGTG
TCGACGTAATAGTAGCCAGGCAGCTGCACGGGTTTCTTGGCCATGTAGATGGTTTTGAATTCGACCAGAT
AATGCCCTCCATCTTTCAGCTTCAGTGCCTGGTGGATCTCTCCCTTCAGCACGCCGTCTCTGGGGTACAG
CCTTTCTGTTGAAGCCTCCCAGCCCATTGTCTTCTTCTGCATGACTGGGCCATCAGGGGGAAAATTGGTG
CCGCGCATTTTCACCTTATAGATCAGAGTGCCGTCCTGCAGAGAGCTGTCCTGGGTGACAGTCACCAGGC
CCCCGTCTTCGAAGTTCATCACTCTTTCCCACTTAAACCCCTCTGGGAAGCTCAGTTTCTTGTAATCTGG
AATGTCAGCAGGGTGTTTCACGTAGGCTTTACTTCCATACATAAACTGAGGAGACAGGATGTCCCATGCG
AATGGCAGAGGGCCGCCCTTTGTCACTTTCAGCTTTGCTGTCTGGGTGCCCTCATAGGGCCTCCCTTCCC
CCTCTCCTTCAATCTCAAACTCGTGCCCGTTCATGCTGCCCTCCATCCTGACTTTAAACCTCATAAACTC
CTTAATCACGGCCATGTTGTTGTCCTCGGAGGAGGCGGTGCCGGAGCTGCCGCTGCCGGTGCTGCCGGTA
CCATGCCCCAGGAACAGGTGGTGGCGGCCCTCGGAGCGCTCGTACTGTTCCACGATGGTGTAGTCCTCGT
TGTGGGAGGTGATGTCCAGCTTGGTGTCCACGTAGTAGTAGCCGGGCAGTTGCACGGGCTTCTTGGCCAT
GTAGATGGTCTTGAACTCCACCAGGTAGTGGCCGCCGTCCTTCAGCTTCAGGGCCTGGTGGATCTCGCCC
TTCAGCACGCCGTCGCGGGGGTACAGGCGCTCGGTGGAGGCCTCCCAGCCCATGGTCTTCTTCTGCATTA
CGGGGCCGTCGGGGGGGAAGTTGGTGCCGCGCATCTTCACCTTGTAGATCAGCGTGCCGTCCTGCAGGGA
GGAGTCCTGGGTCACGGTCACCAGACCGCCGTCCTCGAAGTTCATCACGCGCTCCCACTTGAAGCCCTCG
GGGAAGGACAGCTTCTTGTAATCGGGGATGTCGGCGGGGTGCTTCACGTACGCCTTGGAGCCGTACATGA
ACTGGGGGGACAGGATGTCCCAGGCGAAGGGCAGGGGGCCGCCCTTGGTCACCTTCAGCTTGGCGGTCTG
GGTGCCCTCGTAGGGGCGGCCCTCGCCCTCGCCCTCGATCTCGAACTCGTGGCCGTTCATGGAGCCCTCC
ATGCGCACCTTGAAGCGCATGAACTCTTTGATGACCTCCTCGCCCTTGCTCACCATGGTGGCGCTAGCGG
CGCGCCAACCTGGCCGGCCTTGATAACTTCGTATAATGTATGCTATACGAAGTTATCCGAATCGCAATAA
CTTCGTATAAAGTATCCTATACGAAGTTATCGAAGATCATCAAGCTTCTCGAGATAATCAACCTCTGGAT
TACAAAATTTGTGAAAGATTGACTGGTATTCTTAACTATGTTGCTCCTTTTACGCTATGTGGATACGCTG
CTTTAATGCCTTTGTATCATGCTATTGCTTCCCGTATGGCTTTCATTTTCTCCTCCTTGTATAAATCCTG
GTTAGTTCTTGCCACGGCGGAACTCATCGCCGCCTGCCTTGCCCGCTGCTGGACAGGGGCTCGGCTGTTG
GGCACTGACAATTCCGTGGTGTTTATTTGTGAAATTTGTGATGCTATTGCTTTATTTGTAACCATCTAGC
TTTATTTGTGAAATTTGTGATGCTATTGCTTTATTTGTAACCATTATAAGCTGCAATAAACAAGTTAACA
ACAACAATTGCATTCATTTTATGTTTCAGGTTCAGGGGGAGATGTGGGAGGTTTTTTAAAGCGGCCGCCA
ATTGCATTCATTTTATGTTTCAGGTTCAGGGGGAGATGTGGGAGGTTTTTTAAAGCAAGTAAAACCTCTA
CAAATGTGGTAAAATCGATAAGGATCTTCCTAGAGCATGGCTACGTAGATAAGTAGCATGGCGGGTTAAT
CATTAACTACAAGGAACCCCTAGTGATGGAGTTGGCCACTCCCTCTCTGCGCGCTCGCTCGCTCACTGAG
GCCGGGCGACCAAAGGTCGCCCGACGCCCGGGCTTTGCCCGGGCGGCCTCAGTGAGCGAGCGAGCGCGCA
GCTGCATTAATGAATCGGCCAACGCGCGGGGAGAGGCGGTTTGCGTATTGGGCGCTCTTCCGCTTCCTCG
CTCACTGACTCGCTGCGCTCGGTCGTTCGGCTGCGGCGAGCGGTATCAGCTCACTCAAAGGCGGTAATAC
GGTTATCCACAGAATCAGGGGATAACGCAGGAAAGAACATGTGAGCAAAAGGCCAGCAAAAGGCCAGGAA
CCGTAAAAAGGCCGCGTTGCTGGCGTTTTTCCATAGGCTCCGCCCCCCTGACGAGCATCACAAAAATCGA
CGCTCAAGTCAGAGGTGGCGAAACCCGACAGGACTATAAAGATACCAGGCGTTTCCCCCTGGAAGCTCCC
TCGTGCGCTCTCCTGTTCCGACCCTGCCGCTTACCGGATACCTGTCCGCCTTTCTCCCTTCGGGAAGCGT
GGCGCTTTCTCATAGCTCACGCTGTAGGTATCTCAGTTCGGTGTAGGTCGTTCGCTCCAAGCTGGGCTGT
GTGCACGAACCCCCCGTTCAGCCCGACCGCTGCGCCTTATCCGGTAACTATCGTCTTGAGTCCAACCCGG
TAAGACACGACTTATCGCCACTGGCAGCAGCCACTGGTAACAGGATTAGCAGAGCGAGGTATGTAGGCGG
TGCTACAGAGTTCTTGAAGTGGTGGCCTAACTACGGCTACACTAGAAGAACAGTATTTGGTATCTGCGCT
CTGCTGAAGCCAGTTACCTTCGGAAAAAGAGTTGGTAGCTCTTGATCCGGCAAACAAACCACCGCTGGTA
GCGGTGGTTTTTTTGTTTGCAAGCAGCAGATTACGCGCAGAAAAAAAGGATCTCAAGAAGATCCTTTGAT
CTTTTCTACGGGGTCTGACGCTCAGTGGAACGAAAACTCACGTTAAGGGATTTTGGTCATGAGATTATCA
AAAAGGATCTTCACCTAGATCCTTTTAAATTAAAAATGAAGTTTTAAATCAATCTAAAGTATATATGAGT
AAACTTGGTCTGACAGTTACCAATGCTTAATCAGTGAGGCACCTATCTCAGCGATCTGTCTATTTCGTTC
ATCCATAGTTGCCTGACTCCCCGTCGTGTAGATAACTACGATACGGGAGGGCTTACCATCTGGCCCCAGT
GCTGCAATGATACCGCGAGACCCACGCTCACCGGCTCCAGATTTATCAGCAATAAACCAGCCAGCCGGAA
GGGCCGAGCGCAGAAGTGGTCCTGCAACTTTATCCGCCTCCATCCAGTCTATTAATTGTTGCCGGGAAGC
TAGAGTAAGTAGTTCGCCAGTTAATAGTTTGCGCAACGTTGTTGCCATTGCTACAGGCATCGTGGTGTCA
CGCTCGTCGTTTGGTATGGCTTCATTCAGCTCCGGTTCCCAACGATCAAGGCGAGTTACATGATCCCCCA
TGTTGTGCAAAAAAGCGGTTAGCTCCTTCGGTCCTCCGATCGTTGTCAGAAGTAAGTTGGCCGCAGTGTT
ATCACTCATGGTTATGGCAGCACTGCATAATTCTCTTACTGTCATGCCATCCGTAAGATGCTTTTCTGTG
ACTGGTGAGTACTCAACCAAGTCATTCTGAGAATAGTGTATGCGGCGACCGAGTTGCTCTTGCCCGGCGT
CAATACGGGATAATACCGCGCCACATAGCAGAACTTTAAAAGTGCTCATCATTGGAAAACGTTCTTCGGG
GCGAAAACTCTCAAGGATCTTACCGCTGTTGAGATCCAGTTCGATGTAACCCACTCGTGCACCCAACTGA
TCTTCAGCATCTTTTACTTTCACCAGCGTTTCTGGGTGAGCAAAAACAGGAAGGCAAAATGCCGCAAAAA
AGGGAATAAGGGCGACACGGAAATGTTGAATACTCATACTCTTCCTTTTTCAATATTATTGAAGCATTTA
TCAGGGTTATTGTCTCATGAGCGGATACATATTTGAATGTATTTAGAAAAATAAACAAATAGGGGTTCCG
CGCACATTTCCCCGAAAAGTGCCACCTAAATTGTAAGCGTTAATATTTTGTTAAAATTCGCGTTAAATTT
TTGTTAAATCAGCTCATTTTTTAACCAATAGGCCGAAATCGGCAAAATCCCTTATAAATCAAAAGAATAG
ACCGAGATAGGGT
[37 nt withheld, positions 7084-7120]
AAAGAACGTGGACTCCAACGTCAAAGG
[49 nt withheld, positions 7148-7196]
T
[91 nt withheld, positions 7198-7288]
G
[124 nt withheld, positions 7290-7413]
CCCATTCGCCATTCAGGCTGCGCAACTGTTGGGAAGGGCGATCGGTGCGGGCCTCTTCGCTATTACGCCA
Features (pLannotate 1.2.2; 26 found; start..end, strand, type, name):
    192..440     +  enhancer       CMV enhancer (fragment): human cytomegalovirus immediate early enhancer
    442..717     +  promoter       chicken β-actin promoter: No description available
    718..853     +  intron         hybrid intron (fragment): hybrid between chicken β-actin (CBA) and minute virus of mice (MMV) introns (Gray et al., 2011)
    942..1072    +  intron         chimeric intron (fragment): chimera between introns from chicken β-actin and rabbit β-globin
   1070..1153    +  CDS            HBB (fragment): HBB_LEPEU - Experimental evidence at protein level: Swiss-Prot protein existence level 1. Involved in oxygen transport from the lung to the various peripheral tissues. From Lepus europaeus (European hare).
   1164..1197    +  protein_bind   loxP: Cre-mediated recombination occurs in the 8-bp core sequence (GCATACAT). Cre recombinase
   1208..1241    +  protein_bind   lox2272: Cre-mediated recombination occurs in the 8-bp core sequence (GGATACTT). lox2272 sites are compatible with each other, but incompatible with loxP or loxN sites (Lee and Saito, 1988). Cre recombinase
   1261..2523    -  CDS            Mxra8: MXRA8_MOUSE - Also known as Asp3 From Mus musculus (Mouse).
   2536..2556    -  CDS            FLAG (fragment): FLAG® epitope tag, followed by an enterokinase cleavage site
   2560..2622    -  CDS            B2m (fragment): B2MG_MOUSE - Experimental evidence at protein level: Swiss-Prot protein existence level 1. Component of the class I major histocompatibility complex (MHC). Involved in the presentation of peptide antigens to the immune system. From Mus musculus (Mouse).
   2689..4116    -  CDS            tdTomato: tdTomato is a basic (constitutively fluorescent) orange fluorescent protein published in 2004, derived from Discosoma sp.. It is reported to be a somewhat slowly-maturing tandem dimer with low acid sensitivity.
   4153..4186    -  protein_bind   loxP: Cre-mediated recombination occurs in the 8-bp core sequence (GCATACAT). Cre recombinase
   4197..4230    -  protein_bind   lox2272: Cre-mediated recombination occurs in the 8-bp core sequence (GGATACTT). lox2272 sites are compatible with each other, but incompatible with loxP or loxN sites (Lee and Saito, 1988). Cre recombinase
   4256..4413    +  misc_feature   WPRE (fragment): woodchuck hepatitis virus posttranscriptional regulatory element
   4419..4503    +  misc_feature   WPRE (fragment): woodchuck hepatitis virus posttranscriptional regulatory element
   4502..4545    -  polyA_signal   SV40 poly(A) signal (fragment): SV40 polyadenylation signal
   4549..4616    -  polyA_signal   SV40 poly(A) signal (fragment): SV40 polyadenylation signal
   4703..4771    -  CDS            large T antigen (fragment): large T antigen from SV40 (simian virus 40)
   4842..4975    +  repeat_region  AAV2 ITR: inverted terminal repeat of adeno-associated virus serotype 2 inverted
   4969..5025    -  CDS            lacI (fragment): lac repressor; lacI; The lac repressor binds to the lac operator to inhibit transcription in E. coli. This inhibition can be relieved by adding lactose or isopropyl-β-D-thiogalactopyranoside (IPTG).
   5208..5796    -  rep_origin     ori: high-copy-number ColE1/pMB1/pBR322/pUC origin of replication
   5967..6827    -  CDS            AmpR: β-lactamase; bla; confers resistance to ampicillin, carbenicillin, and related antibiotics
   6828..6932    -  promoter       AmpR promoter: bla
   6985..7413    -  rep_origin     f1 ori (sequence partly withheld): f1 bacteriophage origin of replication; arrow indicates direction of (+) strand synthesis
   7418..4       -  CDS            lacZα (fragment) (across the origin): LacZα fragment of β-galactosidase; lacZ fragment
   7482..131     -  repeat_region  AAV2 ITR (fragment) (across the origin): inverted terminal repeat of adeno-associated virus serotype 2 inverted
