[The description below was written by a language model from this plasmid's Addgene catalogue record and pLannotate feature annotations shown in this document.]
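Description:
pAAV-CAG-FLEx-tdT-P2A-Mxra8 is an adeno-associated virus transfer plasmid of about 7.5 kb for Cre-dependent co-expression of the red fluorescent protein tdTomato and mouse Mxra8 in mammalian cells. The expression cassette sits between AAV2 inverted terminal repeats, which allow it to be packaged into recombinant AAV particles. Outside the ITRs, the backbone carries a high-copy ColE1/pUC-type origin, an f1 origin and an ampicillin resistance gene for propagation and selection in E. coli. The recorded growth strain is a recombination-deficient one, a common choice for keeping ITRs stable.

Transcription is driven by the CAG promoter, annotated as a CMV enhancer fragment, the chicken β-actin promoter and chimeric β-actin/β-globin intron sequences. Downstream, the coding unit lies in the antisense orientation, flanked on each side by a loxP and a lox2272 site arranged as a FLEx (double-inverted) switch. Without Cre the open reading frame is backwards relative to the promoter and is not expressed. Cre recombination between the incompatible lox pairs inverts the cassette and then locks it in the sense orientation. Once inverted, the cassette reads tdTomato first, followed by Mxra8 preceded by a short β2-microglobulin-derived fragment (most likely a signal peptide) and an N-terminal FLAG tag. The P2A peptide named in the plasmid title is not separately annotated but would fall in the gap between the two coding regions, yielding separate proteins from one transcript. WPRE fragments and an SV40 polyadenylation signal follow to support transcript stability and processing.

The stated purpose is Cre-controlled expression of Mxra8 with a fluorescent marker. The associated work concerns cell type-specific barcoded projection mapping of mouse midbrain dopaminergic neurons, though the record does not spell out the role of Mxra8 in that approach.
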