Addgene plasmid #242478: pAAV-CAG-FLEx-tdT-P2A-Mxra8
Purpose: AAV vector expressing Mxra8 and tdTomato under cre-recombinase control
Depositing lab: Justus Kebschull. Depositing organization: Johns Hopkins University and School of Medicine. Publication: Mapping the projectional architecture of the mouse midbrain dopaminergic system using cell type-specific barcoding. Kim H, Xu C, Washington C, Lowmann M, Kebschull JM. bioRxiv 2025.06.25.661405; doi: https://doi.org/10.1101/2025.06.25.661405.
Backbone
  Vector backbone: pAAV
  Total vector size (bp): 7485
  Vector type: Mammalian Expression, AAV, Cre/Lox
Growth in bacteria
  Bacterial resistance: Ampicillin, 100 μg/mL
  Growth temperature: 37°C
  Growth strain: NEB Stable
  Copy number: High Copy
Gene/Insert 1
  Gene/Insert name: Mxra8
  Species: M. musculus (mouse)
  GenBank ID: NP_077225.4
  Entrez Gene: Mxra8 (a.k.a. 1200013A08Rik, 1700095D18Rik, Asp3, Dicam)
  Tag / fusion protein: FLAG (N terminal on insert)
Gene/Insert 2
  Gene/Insert name: tdTomato
  Species: Synthetic
Terms and licenses: Academic/Nonprofit Terms; Industry Terms: Not Available to Industry
Depositor comments: Please visit https://doi.org/10.1101/2025.06.25.661405 for bioRxiv preprint.
How to cite: pAAV-CAG-FLEx-tdT-P2A-Mxra8 was a gift from Justus Kebschull (Addgene plasmid # 242478 ; http://n2t.net/addgene:242478 ; RRID:Addgene_242478)
